Addgene plasmid #75129: MSCV-miR30_shBrd9_1061-PGK-NeoR-IRES-GFP
Purpose: Retroviral expression plasmid encoding shBrd9_1061 (targeting murine Brd9)
Depositing lab: Christopher Vakoc. Depositing organization: Cold Spring Harbor Laboratory. Publication: Sensitivity and engineered resistance of myeloid leukemia cells to BRD9 inhibition. Hohmann AF, Martin LJ, Minder JL, Roe JS, Shi J, Steurer S, Bader G, McConnell D, Pearson M, Gerstberger T, Gottschamel T, Thompson D, Suzuki Y, Koegl M, Vakoc CR. Nat Chem Biol. 2016 Jul 4. doi: 10.1038/nchembio.2115. PubMed 27376689.
Backbone
  Vector backbone: MSCV-miR30-shRNA-PGK-NeoR-IRES-GFP
  Vector type: Retroviral
  Selectable markers: Neomycin (select with G418)
Growth in bacteria
  Bacterial resistance: Ampicillin, 100 μg/mL
  Growth temperature: 37°C
  Growth strain: NEB Stable
  Copy number: Unknown
Gene/Insert
  Gene/Insert name: shBrd9_1061
  gRNA/shRNA sequence: TTAGACAGTGAACTCAGGTCCA
  Species: M. musculus (mouse)
  Cloning method: Restriction Enzyme; 5′ cloning site Xho1 (not destroyed); 3′ cloning site EcoR1 (not destroyed)
  Sequencing primers: 5′ TGT TTG AAT GAG GCT TCA GTA C; 3′ -
Terms and licenses: Academic/Nonprofit Terms; Industry Terms: Not Available to Industry
How to cite: MSCV-miR30_shBrd9_1061-PGK-NeoR-IRES-GFP was a gift from Christopher Vakoc (Addgene plasmid # 75129 ; http://n2t.net/addgene:75129 ; RRID:Addgene_75129)
