[The description below was written by a language model from this plasmid's Addgene catalogue record.]
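Description:
MSCV-miR30_shBrd9_1061-PGK-NeoR-IRES-GFP is a retroviral RNA-interference vector built on the murine stem cell virus (MSCV) backbone MSCV-miR30-shRNA-PGK-NeoR-IRES-GFP. It is propagated in bacteria under ampicillin selection; the copy number is not recorded, and no feature table is available, so the replication origin and other backbone details are not stated. As an MSCV-type vector, it is designed to be packaged into retroviral particles and delivered to mammalian cells by transduction, after which the region between the long terminal repeats integrates into the host genome.

The payload is shBrd9_1061, a short hairpin RNA targeting murine Brd9, cloned between retained XhoI and EcoRI sites into a miR-30 microRNA scaffold. Embedding the hairpin in miR-30 context lets it be transcribed as part of a longer Pol II transcript and processed by the endogenous microRNA machinery into the mature guide strand. The record does not explicitly name the promoter for the hairpin, although in this vector layout, as the name suggests, it would normally be driven from the MSCV 5′ LTR. Downstream, a PGK promoter drives a bicistronic marker cassette in which the neomycin resistance gene is followed by an IRES and GFP. Transduced cells can therefore be selected with G418 and also tracked or sorted by fluorescence.

The construct is intended for stable knockdown of Brd9 in mouse cells. It was deposited in connection with work examining the dependence of myeloid leukemia cells on BRD9 and their sensitivity to BRD9 inhibition, where GFP marking is useful for following the fate of shRNA-expressing cells over time.
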