>Addgene plasmid #75129 | MSCV-miR30_shBrd9_1061-PGK-NeoR-IRES-GFP | depositor partial sequence | sequence record 142075 | shRNA
TGCTGTTGACAGTGAGCGCGGACCTGAGTTCACTGTCTAATAGTGAAGCCACAGATGTATTAGACAGTGA
ACTCAGGTCCATGCCTACTGCCTCGGA
