>Addgene plasmid #75129 | MSCV-miR30_shBrd9_1061-PGK-NeoR-IRES-GFP | addgene partial sequence | sequence record 147805 | pLXSN5 5'-CCCTTGAACCTCCTCGTTCGACC-3'
CAGCCCTCACTCCTTCTCTAGGCGCCGGAATTAGATCTCTCGACTAGGGATAACAGGGTAATTGTTTGAA
TGAGGCTTCAGTACTTTACAGAATCGTTGCCTGCACATCTTGGAAACACTTGCTGGGATTACTTCTTCAG
GTTAACCCAACAGAAGGCTCGAGAAGGTATATTGCTGTTGACAGTGAGCGCGGACCTGAGTTCACTGTCT
AATAGTGAAGCCACAGATGTATTAGACAGTGAACTCAGGTCCATGCCTACTGCCTCGGAATTCAAGGGGC
TACTTTAGGAGCAATTATCTTGTTTACTAAAACTGAATACCTTGCTATCTCTTTGATACATTTTTACAAA
GCTGAATTAAAATGGTATAAATTAAATCACTTTTTTCAATTGACGCGTGATCTAATTCTACCGGGTAGGG
GAGGCGCTTTTCCCAAGGCAGTCTGGAGCATGCGCTTTAGCAGCCCCGCTGGGCACTTGGCGCTACACAA
GTGGCCTCTGGCCTCGCACACATTCCACATCCACCGGTAGGCGCCAACCGGCTCCGTTCTTTGGTGGCCC
CTTCGCGCCACCTTCTACTCCTCCCCTAGTCAGGAAGTTCCCCCCCGCCCCGCAGCTCGCGTCGTGCAGG
ACGTGACAAATGGAAGTAGCACGTCTCACTAGTCTCGTGCAGATGGACAGCACCGCTGAGCAATGGAAGC
GGGTAGGCCTTTGGGGCAGCGGCCAATAGCAGCTTTGCTCCTTCGCTTTCTGGGCTCAGAGGCTGGGAAG
GGGTGGGTCCGGGGGCGGGCTCAGGGGCGGGCTCAGGGGCGGGGCGGGCGCCCGAAGGTCCTCCGGAGGC
CCGGCATTCTGCACGCTTCAAAAGCGCACGTCTGCCGCGCTGTTCTCCTCTTCCTCATCTCCGGGCCTTT
