>Addgene plasmid #75129 | MSCV-miR30_shBrd9_1061-PGK-NeoR-IRES-GFP | addgene partial sequence | sequence record 147808 | mPGK-F 5'-cattctgcacgcttcaaaag-3'
GTTCTCCTCTTCCTCATCTCCGGGCCTTTCGACCTGCAGCCAATATGGGATCGGCCATTGAACAAGATGG
ATTGCACGCAGGTTCTCCGGCCGCTTGGGTGGAGAGGCTATTCGGCTATGACTGGGCACAACAGACAATC
GGCTGCTCTGATGCCGCCGTGTTCCGGCTGTCAGCGCAGGGGCGCCCGGTTCTTTTTGTCAAGACCGACC
TGTCCGGTGCCCTGAATGAACTGCAGGACGAGGCAGCGCGGCTATCGTGGCTGGCCACGACGGGCGTTCC
TTGCGCAGCTGTGCTCGACGTTGTCACTGAAGCGGGAAGGGACTGGCTGCTATTGGGCGAAGTGCCGGGG
CAGGATCTCCTGTCATCTCACCTTGCTCCTGCCGAGAAAGTATCCATCATGGCTGATGCAATGCGGCGGC
TGCATACGCTTGATCCGGCTACCTGCCCATTCGACCACCAAGCGAAACATCGCATCGAGCGAGCACGTAC
TCGGATGGAAGCCGGTCTTGTCGATCAGGATGATCTGGACGAAGAGCATCAGGGGCTCGCGCCAGCCGAA
CTGTTCGCCAGGCTCAAGGCGCGCATGCCCGACGGCGAGGATCTCGTCGTGACCCATGGCGATGCCTGCT
TGCCGAATATCATGGTGGAAAATGGCCGCTTTTCTGGATTCATCGACTGTGGCCGGCTGGGTGTGGCGGA
CCGCTATCAGGACATAGCGTTGGCTACCCGTGATATTGCTGAAGAGCTTGGCGGCGAATGGGCTGACCGC
TTCCTCGTGCTTTACGGTATCGCCGCTCCCGATTCGCAGCGCATCGCCTTCTATCGCCTTCTTGACGAGT
TCTTCTGAGCAATTCCGCCCCCCC
