>Addgene plasmid #75129 | MSCV-miR30_shBrd9_1061-PGK-NeoR-IRES-GFP | addgene partial sequence | sequence record 147814 | IRES-F 5'-TGGCTCTCCTCAAGCGTATT-3'
CCCCATTGTATGGGATCTGATCTGGGGCCTCGGTGCACATGCTTTACATGTGTTTAGTCGAGGTTAAAAA
AACGTCTAGGCCCCCCGAACCACGGGGACGTGGTTTTCCTTTGAAAAACACGATGATAATATGGCCACAA
CCATGGTGAGCAAGGGCGAGGAGCTGTTCACCGGGGTGGTGCCCATCCTGGTCGAGCTGGACGGCGACGT
AAACGGCCACAAGTTCAGCGTGTCTGGCGAGGGCGAGGGCGATGCCACCTACGGCAAGCTGACCCTGAAG
TTCATCTGCACCACCGGCAAGCTGCCCGTGCCCTGGCCCACCCTCGTGACCACCCTGACCTACGGCGTGC
AGTGCTTCAGCCGCTACCCCGACCACATGAAGCAGCACGACTTCTTCAAGTCCGCCATGCCCGAAGGCTA
CGTCCAGGAGCGCACCATCTTCTTCAAGGACGACGGCAACTACAAGACCCGCGCCGAGGTGAAGTTCGAG
GGCGACACCCTGGTGAACCGCATCGAGCTGAAGGGCATCGACTTCAAGGAGGACGGCAACATCCTGGGGC
ACAAGCTGGAGTACAACTACAACAGCCACAACGTCTATATCATGGCCGACAAGCAGAAGAACGGCATCAA
GGCGAACTTCAAGATCCGCCACAACATCGAGGACGGCAGCGTGCAGCTCGCCGACCACTACCAGCAGAAC
ACCCCCATCGGCGACGGCCCCGTGCTGCTGCCCGACAACCACTACCTGAGCACCCAGTCCGCCCTGAGCA
AAGACCCCAACGAGAAGCGCGATCACATGGTCCTGCTGGAGTTCGTGACCGCCGCCGGGATCACTCTCGG
CATGGACGAGCTGTACAAGTAATGAATTAATTAAGAATTATCAAGCTTATCGATACCGTCGACCTGCAGC
CAAGCTTATCGATAAAA
